>Addgene plasmid #104035 | pFETCh_GABPB1_iso2 | addgene full sequence | sequence record 199541 | Addgene NGS Result
CACGTTTATTGAGTAGGATTACAGAGTATAACATAGAGTATAATATAGAGTATACAATAGTGACGTGGGA
TCCTCAGTTAGCCTCCCCCATCTCCCGGGCAAACGTGCGCGCCAGGTCGCAGATCGTCGGTATGGAGCCG
GGGGTGGTGACGTGGGTCTGGACCATCCCGGAGGTAAGTTGCAGCAGGGCGTCCCGGCAGCCGGCGGGCG
ATTGGTCGTAATCCAGGATAAAGACGTGCATGGGACGGAGGCGTTTGGCCAAGACGTCCAAGGCCCAGGC
AAACACGTTGTACAGGTCGCCGTTGGGGGCCAGCAACTCGGGGGCCCGAAACAGGGTAAATAACGTGTCC
CCGATATGGGGTCGTGGGCCCGCGTTGCTCTGGGGCTCGGCACCCTGGGGCGGCACGGCCGTCCCCGAAA
GCTGTCCCCAATCCTCCCGCCACGACCCGCCGCCCTGCAGATACCGCACCGTATTGGCAAGCAGCCCGTA
AACGCGGCGAATCGCGGCCAGCATAGCCAGGTCAAGCCGCTCGCCGGGGCGCTGGCGTTTGGCCAGGCGG
TCGATGTGTCTGTCCTCCGGAAGGGCCCCCAACACGATGTTTGTGCCGGGCAAGGTCGGCGGGATGAGGG
CCACGAACGCCAGCACGGCCTGGGGGGTCATGCTGCCCATAAGGTATCGCGCGGCCGGGTAGCACAGGAG
GGCGGCGATGGGATGGCGGTCGAAGATGAGGGTGAGGGCCGGGGGCGGGGCATGTGAGCTCCCAGCCTCC
CCCCCGATATGAGGAGCCAGAACGGCGTCGGTCACGGCATAAGGCATGCCCATTGTTATCTGGGCGCTTG
TCATTACCACCGCCGCGTCCCCGGCCGATATCTCACCCTGGTCGAGGCGGTGTTGTGTGGTGTAGATGTT
CGCGATTGTCTCGGAAGCCCCCAGCACCTGCCAGTAAGTCATCGGCTCGGGTACGTAGACGATATCGTCG
CGCGAACCCAGGGCCACCAGCAGTTGCGTGGTGGTGGTTTTCCCCATCCCGTGAGGACCGTCTATATAAA
CCCGCAGTAGCGTGGGCATTTTCTGCTCCAGGCGGACTTCCGTGGCTTCTTGCTGCCGGCGAGGGCGCAA
CGCCGTACGTCGGTTGCTATGGCCGCGAGAACGCGCAGCCTGGTCGAACGCAGACGCGTGTTGATGGCAG
GGGTACGAAGCCATGGTCGGGATCCCCAGGCTGGATCGGTCCCGGTGTCTCCTATGGAGGTCAAAACAGC
GTGGATGGCGTCTCCAGGCGATCTGACGGTTCACTAAACGAGCTCTGCTTATATAGACCTCCCACCGTAC
ACGCCTACCGCCCATTTGCGTCAATGGGGCGGAGTTGTTACGACATTTTGGAAAGTCCCGTTGATTTTGG
TGCCAAAACAAACTCCCATTGACGTCAATGGGGTGGAGACTTGAAATCCCCGTGAGTCAAACCGCTATCC
ACGCCCATTGATGTACTGCCAAAACCGCATCACCATGGTAATAGCGATGACTAATACGTAGATGTACTGC
CAAGTAGGAAAGTCCCATAAGGTCATGTACTGGGCATAATGCCAGGGAATTGACCTGCAGGCATGCAAGC
TAATTCGAGCTCGGTACCCGGGGATCCTCTAGAGTCGACCTGCAGGCATGCAAGCTTGGCGTAATCATGG
TCATAGCTGTTTCCTGTGTGAAATTGTTATCCGCTCACAATTCCACACAACATACGAGCCGGAAGCATAA
AGTGTAAAGCCTGGGGTGCCTAATGAGTGAGCTAACTCACATTAATTGCGTTGCGCTCACTGCCCGCTTT
CCAGTCGGGAAACCTGTCGTGCCAGCTGCATTAATGAATCGGCCAACGCGCGGGGAGAGGCGGTTTGCGT
ATTGGGAACTTTTGCTGAGTTGAAGGATCAGATCACGCATCTTCCCGACAACGCAGACCGTTCCGTGGCA
AAGCAAAAGTTCAAAATCAGTAACCGTCAGTGCCGATAAGTTCAAAGTTAAACCTGGTGTTGATACCAAC
ATTGAAACGTTGATCGAAAACGCGCTGAAAAACGCTGCTGAATGTGCGAGCTTCTTCCGCTTCCTCGCTC
ACTGACTCGCTGCGCTCGGTCGTTCGGCTGCGGCGAGCGGTATCAGCTCACTCAAAGGCGGTAATACGGT
TATCCACAGAATCAGGGGATAACGCAGGAAAGAACATGTGAGCAAAAGGCCAGCAAAAGGCCAGGAACCG
TAAAAAGGCCGCGTTGCTGGCGTTTTTCCATAGGCTCCGCCCCCCTGACGAGCATCACAAAAATCGACGC
TCAAGTCAGAGGTGGCGAAACCCGACAGGACTATAAAGATACCAGGCGTTTCCCCCTGGAAGCTCCCTCG
TGCGCTCTCCTGTTCCGACCCTGCCGCTTACCGGATACCTGTCCGCCTTTCTCCCTTCGGGAAGCGTGGC
GCTTTCTCATAGCTCACGCTGTAGGTATCTCAGTTCGGTGTAGGTCGTTCGCTCCAAGCTGGGCTGTGTG
CACGAACCCCCCGTTCAGCCCGACCGCTGCGCCTTATCCGGTAACTATCGTCTTGAGTCCAACCCGGTAA
GACACGACTTATCGCCACTGGCAGCAGCCACTGGTAACAGGATTAGCAGAGCGAGGTATGTAGGCGGTGC
TACAGAGTTCTTGAAGTGGTGGCCTAACTACGGCTACACTAGAAGAACAGTATTTGGTATCTGCGCTCTG
CTGAAGCCAGTTACCTTCGGAAAAAGAGTTGGTAGCTCTTGATCCGGCAAACAAACCACCGCTGGTAGCG
GTGGTTTTTTTGTTTGCAAGCAGCAGATTACGCGCAGAAAAAAAGGATCTCAAGAAGATCCTTTGATCTT
TTCTACGGGGTCTGACGCTCAGTGGAACTCCGTCGAGAGGTCTGCCTCGTGAAGAAGGTGTTGCTGACTC
ATACCAGGCCTGAATCGCCCCATCATCCAGCCAGAAAGTGAGGGAGCCACGGTTGATGAGAGCTTTGTTG
TAGGTGGACCAGTTGGTGATTTTGAACTTTTGCTTTGCCACGGAACGGTCTGCGTTGTCGGGAAGATGCG
TGATCTGATCCTTCAACTCAGCAAAAGTTCGATTTATTCAACAAAGCCACGTTGTGTCTCAAAATCTCTG
ATGTTACATTGCACAAGATAAAAATATATCATCATGAACAATAAAACTGTCTGCTTACATAAACAGTAAT
ACAAGGGGTGTTATGAGCCATATTCAACGGGAAACGTCTTGCTCGAAGCCGCGATTAAATTCCAACATGG
ATGCTGATTTATATGGGTATAAATGGGCTCGCGATAATGTCGGGCAATCAGGTGCGACAATCTATCGATT
GTATGGGAAGCCCGATGCGCCAGAGTTGTTTCTGAAACATGGCAAAGGTAGCGTTGCCAATGATGTTACA
GATGAGATGGTCAGACTAAACTGGCTGACGGAATTTATGCCTCTTCCGACCATCAAGCATTTTATCCGTA
CTCCTGATGATGCATGGTTACTCACCACTGCGATCCCCGGGAAAACAGCATTCCAGGTATTAGAAGAATA
TCCTGATTCAGGTGAAAATATTGTTGATGCGCTGGCAGTGTTCCTGCGCCGGTTGCATTCGATTCCTGTT
TGTAATTGTCCTTTTAACAGCGATCGCGTATTTCGTCTCGCTCAGGCGCAATCACGAATGAATAACGGTT
TGGTTGATGCGAGTGATTTTGATGACGAGCGTAATGGCTGGCCTGTTGAACAAGTCTGGAAAGAAATGCA
TAAGCTTTTGCCATTCTCACCGGATTCAGTCGTCACTCATGGTGATTTCTCACTTGATAACCTTATTTTT
GACGAGGGGAAATTAATAGGTTGTATTGATGTTGGACGAGTCGGAATCGCAGACCGATACCAGGATCTTG
CCATCCTATGGAACTGCCTCGGTGAGTTTTCTCCTTCATTACAGAAACGGCTTTTTCAAAAATATGGTAT
TGATAATCCTGATATGAATATATTGCAGTTTCATTTGATGCTCGATGAGTTTTTCTAATCAGAATTGGTT
AATTGGTTGTAACACTGGCAGAGCATTACGCTGACTTGACGGGACGGCGGCTTTGTTGAATAAATCGCAT
TCGCCATTCAGGCTGCGCAACTGTTGGGAAGGGCGATCGGTGCGGGCCTCTTCGCTATTACGCCAGCTGG
CGAAAGGGGGATGTGCTGCAAGGCGATTAAGTTGGGTAACGCCAGGGTTTTCCCAGTCACGACGTTGTAA
AACGACGGCCAGTGAACGACGGCCAGTGAATTGGAGGCTACAGTCAGTGGAGAGGACTTTCCAAGCTAAC
AGAGCAAGAGGTGGGATTCCAACTCAGTTCATTTGATTTCAAGTTCAGTGGCTGCAGTTGTTCTTTCAAA
GTTATTCAAGTATAACTTTGTTTTCATTTGATATAACTTATTATCAAGTTCATGGAACAAAATTTATTTA
CAGTCAGTCAAGAAAAAAACCTGTGAAGCAACTATGGTTTTGTTACACCTACAAACTGGTTTACGCTTAC
AAATTACTTTGGGAGAGGGGAAAAAATGATGAATCCTATGAACAGCTAGTCTAAATTCATTTACTTGCCT
TGAAATAAGCAATTATCTACTGCTTTTAAAAAATAACCCATTTGACAAACATCAACCTCCTTTAAGAGGA
CCCCTAGCCCAATTAGGCATTTGAGTTTCAGTTTTGAACAACAAAAAAAAAATTTTAGCCAATATATACT
GGTATTTTCCTTTAGTGACGTGTAAGAATGGTGTGTGTAAGTTTAAAACATAAAGGATGAAGTGGAAGAA
CCAAAGACATTCCAGTGTTATCAAGATGACAGACTGTTATAAACAAATTCTTCACTCACTCATTCATTCA
TTCAATATTTATTTATTGAGGGCTTGCTATATGTATAAGGCAAAAATAAACAAAATGAAAATACTACGCA
CTTTCATTCTGTATCAAAACAATACTGTCAGTAATAAATATAAAAGACAAAAAAAATTGAATGATGTTCG
AATCAGAAGAACTCGTCAAGAAGGCGATAGAAGGCGATGCGCTGCGAATCGGGAGCGGCGATACCGTAAA
GCACGAGGAAGCGGTCAGCCCATTCGCCGCCAAGCTCTTCAGCAATATCACGGGTAGCCAACGCTATGTC
CTGATAGCGGTCGGCCACACCCAGCCGGCCACAGTCGATGAATCCAGAAAAGCGGCCATTTTCCACCATG
ATATTCGGCAAGCAGGCATCGCCATGGGTCACGACGAGATCCTCGCCGTCGGGCATGCGCGCCTTGAGCC
TGGCGAACAGTTCGGCTGGCGCGAGCCCCTGATGCTCTTCGTCCAGATCATCCTGATCGACAAGACCGGC
TTCCATCCGAGTACGTGCTCGCTCGATGCGATGTTTCGCTTGGTGGTCGAATGGGCAGGTAGCCGGATCA
AGCGTATGCAGCCGCCGCATTGCATCAGCCATGATGGATACTTTCTCGGCAGGAGCAAGGTGAGATGACA
GGAGATCCTGCCCCGGCACTTCGCCCAATAGCAGCCAGTCCCTTCCCGCTTCAGTGACAACGTCGAGCAC
AGCTGCGCAAGGAACGCCCGTCGTGGCCAGCCACGATAGCCGCGCTGCCTCGTCCTGCAGTTCATTCAGG
GCACCGGACAGGTCGGTCTTGACAAAAAGAACCGGGCGCCCCTGCGCTGACAGCCGGAACACGGCGGCAT
CAGAGCAGCCGATTGTCTGTTGTGCCCAGTCATAGCCGAATAGCCTCTCCACCCAAGCGGCCGGAGAACC
TGCGTGCAATCCATCTTGTTCAATCATGCGAAACGATCCAGGTCCAGGGTTCTCCTCCACGTCTCCAGCC
TGCTTCAGCAGGCTGAAGTTAGTAGCTCCGCTTCCTGAAACCTTATCGTCGTCATCCTTGTAATCTCCCT
TATCGTCGTCATCCTTGTAATCGCCCTTATCGTCGTCATCCTTGTAATCTCCAGAACCACCTCCACCGGA
ACCTCCTCCGCTCCCCTTAGGGTGGCTGCGGCAAAGCACACCGGGTAAAAGACTCCTTACTTCTATTTCT
GCAGATTCCACCCGGTTTTCAATTATTTCGATACATTGTCTCTTAGCTGGTGGTTCTTCACTTATAACAG
TTTCTTCAGCAATGTCTGTTGCTGGTACTGTTAATACTAAAATGAAAAAAAAATTATGTATTACTTCATT
TTCAGAGAGATTTATTAGAAATAAAACTAGTCTTGACATTGTTGATGCTACTCATCTAAAATAACTACAT
TCCAAAACAATAATTCCAAATCATTGATTTGCTTTTTATGAGACTATCCATATTTGTCTTTTTTATTACC
TTCTTGCTTTTTTACTGAAATCTACTTATTAAAGTACCTACAAATATTTTTTTAATTATATAGATAATAT
ATTCATTCATGACTCAAAACATCAAAATATTTAACGAGCATATTTTGAGAGGCCTCATGCCCACCCCTGC
TAACAGATGATCATTTTATTAATTTATTATGTATTATCCTTATATTAATTTGTTTAAAAATTAGTATACA
TTCTCATTTTCCTTTCTTACATAAAAGGTAGCATCTATACAATAGATATATTGTTCTGCATCTGCTTTTT
TCACTCCAAATACTTATAATATCTTACATCACTACATAGAGAGCTTCTGTTTATTTAGCTGCATAATATC
CACTAAGTGCATATTCCATTATGAGCTGGGCTGCAGGTCGGGGAGAGGAGTGTTAGTAACCGCGACGCTG
GTGGGGGTCGGCTTGTTAAGAGGGGCGCTGCTAACGCTGCAAGAGTGGGTTGTCAGCGTGGGGCCGGTGC
TACTGGAATCGATACCGGCATGATTGACAGCCTGGGCGAGGATGTCACCTGATGGTGATAAGAATACACG
GGAGACTTAGTACGGTTTCACAGGCGTGA
Features (pLannotate 1.2.2; 20 found; start..end, strand, type, name):
     74..1069    -  CDS            ΔTK: truncated herpes simplex virus thymidine kinase (Salomon et al., 1995) confers sensitivity to nucleoside analogs such as acyclovir or ganciclovir
   1139..1210    +  CDS            UL24_HHV11 (fragment): Experimental evidence at protein level: Swiss-Prot protein existence level 1. May participate in nuclear egress of viral particles. Plays a role in the dispersal of several host nucleolar proteins including NCL/nucleolin and NPM1. Since deletion of host NCL/nucleolin negatively impact on nuclear egress, UL24 supposedly acts on this process through its effect on host nucleoli. From Human herpesvirus 1 (strain 17) (HHV-1) (Human herpes simplex virus 1).
   1301..1352    -  promoter       CMVd2 promoter: truncated human cytomegalovirus (CMV) immediate early promoter that yields moderately reduced expression relative to the full-length promoter
   1415..1432    +  promoter       CMV promoter (fragment): human cytomegalovirus (CMV) immediate early promoter
   1504..1586    -  enhancer       CMV enhancer (fragment): human cytomegalovirus immediate early enhancer; contains an 18-bp deletion relative to the standard CMV enhancer
   1592..1611    +  misc_feature   MCS (fragment): pUC18/19 multiple cloning site
   1612..1667    +  misc_feature   MCS: pUC18/19 multiple cloning site
   1704..1720    -  protein_bind   lac operator: The lac repressor binds to the lac operator to inhibit transcription in E. coli. This inhibition can be relieved by adding lactose or isopropyl-β-D-thiogalactopyranoside (IPTG). lac repressor encoded by lacI
   1728..1758    -  promoter       lac promoter: promoter for the E. coli lac operon
   1773..1794    -  protein_bind   CAP binding site: CAP binding activates transcription in the presence of cAMP. E. coli catabolite activator protein
   1807..1896    -  CDS            lacI (fragment): lac repressor; lacI; The lac repressor binds to the lac operator to inhibit transcription in E. coli. This inhibition can be relieved by adding lactose or isopropyl-β-D-thiogalactopyranoside (IPTG).
   2265..2853    -  rep_origin     ori: high-copy-number ColE1/pMB1/pBR322/pUC origin of replication
   2908..3048    -  CDS            TRA2_ECOLX (fragment): Protein predicted: Swiss-Prot protein existence level 4. Required for transposition of transposon Tn903. From Escherichia coli.
   3233..4048    +  CDS            KanR: aminoglycoside phosphotransferase; aph(3')-Ia; confers resistance to kanamycin in bacteria or G418 (Geneticin®) in eukaryotes
   4130..4286    -  CDS            lacZα (fragment): LacZα fragment of β-galactosidase; lacZ fragment
   5046..5837    -  CDS            neo: KKA2_KLEPN - Also known as kan, nptII. Experimental evidence at protein level: Swiss-Prot protein existence level 1. Resistance to kanamycin, neomycin, paromomycin, ribostamycin, butirosin and gentamicin B. From Klebsiella pneumoniae.
   5921..5945    -  CDS            3xFLAG (fragment): three tandem FLAG® epitope tags
   5949..6002    -  CDS            3xFLAG (fragment): three tandem FLAG® epitope tags
   6066..6197    -  CDS            GABPB1 (fragment): GABP1_HUMAN - Also known as E4TF1B From Homo sapiens (Human).
   6760..6921    -  CDS            UL122 (fragment): VIE2_HCMVT - Experimental evidence at protein level: Swiss-Prot protein existence level 1. Stimulates viral early and late gene expression and thus play a crucial role in the regulation of productive infection. In addition, activates quiescent cells to reenter the cell cycle and upregulates several E2F-responsive genes, which are responsible for pushing the cell into S phase. In S-phase, inhibits cellular DNA synthesis and blocks further cell cycle progression. From Human cytomegalovirus (strain Towne) (HHV-5) (Human herpesvirus 5).
