[The description below was written by a language model from this plasmid's Addgene catalogue record and pLannotate feature annotations shown in this document.]
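Description:
pFETCh_GABPB1_iso2 is a homology-directed repair donor plasmid built on the pFETCh_Donor backbone, designed to add a C-terminal (3') FLAG epitope tag to the endogenous human GABPB1 gene, isoform 2, as part of a CRISPR-based tagging system. It is propagated in E. coli from a high-copy ColE1/pUC-type origin and selected with kanamycin through an aph(3')-Ia KanR gene. Remnants of pUC-style cloning sequence (lac promoter and operator, CAP site, lacZα and lacI fragments, multiple cloning site) are also annotated in the backbone.

The payload is a promoterless 3xFLAG-P2A-NeoR cassette flanked by two GABPB1 homology arms that were inserted by Gibson cloning. The feature table shows a fragment of the GABPB1 coding sequence immediately upstream of, and on the same strand as, the 3xFLAG and neo (nptII) reading frames, consistent with an in-frame fusion to the end of the gene. The P2A element itself is listed in the catalogue entry but is not separately annotated. When co-delivered with Cas9 and a guide RNA cutting near the stop codon, recombination should place the tag at the native locus. The endogenous promoter would then drive a FLAG-tagged GABPB1 protein, and the self-cleaving P2A peptide would release neomycin phosphotransferase for G418 selection of correctly targeted cells.

Outside the arms, the annotation detects a truncated HSV thymidine kinase gene next to CMV promoter and enhancer fragments. Such a cassette could allow negative selection against random integration, although the record does not state this purpose. According to the associated publication title, tagged lines are used for ChIP-seq of DNA-binding proteins with a FLAG antibody (CETCh-seq).
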