Addgene plasmid #104035: pFETCh_GABPB1_iso2
Purpose: Donor vector for 3' FLAG tag of human GABPB1_iso2
Depositing lab: Eric Mendenhall & Richard M. Myers. Depositing organization: University of Alabama in Huntsville. Publication: CETCh-seq: CRISPR epitope tagging ChIP-seq of DNA-binding proteins. Savic D, Partridge EC, Newberry KM, Smith SB, Meadows SK, Roberts BS, Mackiewicz M, Mendenhall EM, Myers RM. Genome Res. 2015 Sep 9. 10.1101/gr.193540.115 PubMed 26355004.
Backbone
  Vector backbone: pFETCh_Donor
  Vector type: Mammalian Expression, CRISPR
Growth in bacteria
  Bacterial resistance: Kanamycin, 50 μg/mL
  Growth temperature: 37°C
  Growth strain: DH5alpha
  Copy number: High Copy
Gene/Insert
  Gene/Insert name: GABPB1_iso2 homology arms
  Species: H. sapiens (human)
  Entrez Gene: GABPB1 (a.k.a. BABPB2, E4TF1, E4TF1-47, E4TF1-53, E4TF1B, GABPB, GABPB-1, GABPB2, NRF2B1, NRF2B2)
  Tag / fusion protein: 3XFLAG-P2A-NeoR (C terminal on backbone)
  Cloning method: Gibson Cloning
  Sequencing primers: 5′ acgcctgtgaaaccgtacta
Terms and licenses: Academic/Nonprofit Terms; Industry Terms: Not Available to Industry
Depositor comments: Note: This plasmid is part of the Mendenhall and Meyers CRISPR-based Tagging system to add a tag (currently using FLAG) to endogenous proteins. Please see https://www.addgene.org/crispr/tagging/ for more details.
How to cite: pFETCh_GABPB1_iso2 was a gift from Eric Mendenhall & Richard M. Myers (Addgene plasmid # 104035 ; http://n2t.net/addgene:104035 ; RRID:Addgene_104035)
